Addgene plasmid #190271: pRps9-WT-IRES-GFP-HygR
Purpose: Express RPS9 WT mouse gene transcriptionally fused with eGFP. eGFP is translated from IRES.
Depositing lab: Erik Böttger. Depositing organization: University of Zurich. Publication: Error-prone protein synthesis recapitulates early symptoms of Alzheimer disease in aging mice. Brilkova M, Nigri M, Kumar HS, Moore J, Mantovani M, Keller C, Grimm A, Eckert A, Shcherbakov D, Akbergenov R, Seebeck P, Kramer SD, Wolfer DP, Gent TC, Bottger EC. Cell Rep. 2022 Sep 27;40(13):111433. doi: 10.1016/j.celrep.2022.111433. PubMed 36170830.
Backbone
  Vector backbone: pEBO2
  Total vector size (bp): 8967
  Vector type: Mammalian Expression
  Selectable markers: Hygromycin
Growth in bacteria
  Bacterial resistance: Ampicillin, 100 μg/mL
  Growth temperature: 37°C
  Growth strain: DH5alpha
  Copy number: Unknown
Gene/Insert
  Gene/Insert name: ribosomal protein RPS9
  Species: M. musculus (mouse)
  Insert size (bp): 2000
  GenBank ID: NM_029767.2
  Promoter: CAGGS-CMV
  Tag / fusion protein: IRES-eGFP
  Cloning method: Restriction Enzyme; 5′ cloning site SacI (unknown if destroyed); 3′ cloning site BstBI (unknown if destroyed)
  Sequencing primers: 5′ ATCATTTTGGCAAAGAATTCACC; 3′ ATTTTCATTACATCTGTGTGTTGG
Terms and licenses: Academic/Nonprofit Terms; Industry Terms: Not Available to Industry
How to cite: pRps9-WT-IRES-GFP-HygR was a gift from Erik Böttger (Addgene plasmid # 190271 ; http://n2t.net/addgene:190271 ; RRID:Addgene_190271)
