[The description below was written by a language model from this plasmid's Addgene catalogue record and pLannotate feature annotations shown in this document.]
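Description:
pRps9-WT-IRES-GFP-HygR is a mammalian expression plasmid of about 9 kb, built on the pEBO2 backbone, that expresses wild-type mouse ribosomal protein S9 (Rps9) together with an EGFP reporter from a single bicistronic transcript. Transcription is driven by a CAG-type promoter, made up of the human CMV immediate-early enhancer, the chicken β-actin promoter and a chimeric β-actin/β-globin intron. The Rps9 coding sequence follows; the annotation tool matched it to the human RPS9 protein, reflecting the high conservation of this protein, whereas the catalogue entry gives the species as mouse. Downstream, an EMCV internal ribosome entry site allows cap-independent translation of EGFP from the same mRNA. Green fluorescence therefore reports expression of the cassette without fusing anything to the ribosomal protein. The transcript ends at a human growth hormone polyadenylation signal.

A separate, oppositely oriented cassette places the hygromycin B phosphotransferase gene under the SV40 enhancer/early promoter with a synthetic poly(A) signal, allowing hygromycin selection of transfected mammalian cells. In E. coli the plasmid is propagated through a high-copy ColE1/pUC-type origin and selected with ampicillin. An f1 origin, T7 and T3 promoters, and lac/lacZα remnants are carried over from the cloning backbone.

The associated publication concerns error-prone protein synthesis in aging mice, but the record does not spell out this wild-type construct's role in that work.

A second, shorter sequence record (about 8.4 kb) filed under this entry shows the red fluorescent protein Katushka2S directly after RPS9 instead of IRES-EGFP. This does not match the catalogue description and appears to represent a different, related construct. The full-length sequence record agrees with the stated design.
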