Features (pLannotate 1.2.2; 23 found; start..end, strand, type, name):
     62..441     +  enhancer       CMV enhancer: human cytomegalovirus immediate early enhancer
    443..719     +  promoter       chicken β-actin promoter: No description available
    720..1736    +  intron         chimeric intron: chimera between introns from chicken β-actin and rabbit β-globin
   1740..1799    +  CDS            HBB (fragment): HBB_COLGU - Experimental evidence at transcript level: Swiss-Prot protein existence level 2. Involved in oxygen transport from the lung to the various peripheral tissues. From Colobus guereza (Mantled guereza) (Eastern black-and-white colobus monkey).
   1839..2420    +  CDS            RPS9 (sequence withheld): RS9_HUMAN - Experimental evidence at protein level: Swiss-Prot protein existence level 1. From Homo sapiens (Human).
   2580..3042    +  misc_feature   IRES: internal ribosome entry site (IRES) of the encephalomyocarditis virus (EMCV)
   3056..3775    +  CDS            EGFP: the original enhanced GFP (Yang et al., 1996) mammalian codon-optimized
   3814..4436    +  polyA_signal   hGH poly(A) signal: human growth hormone polyadenylation signal
   4466..4507    -  CDS            TcR (fragment): tetracycline efflux protein; tet; confers resistance to tetracycline
   4523..4571    -  polyA_signal   poly(A) signal: synthetic polyadenylation signal
   4595..5632    -  CDS            HygR: hygromycin B phosphotransferase confers resistance to hygromycin
   5663..6020    -  promoter       SV40 promoter: SV40 enhancer and early promoter
   6144..6162    -  promoter       T3 promoter: promoter for bacteriophage T3 RNA polymerase
   6207..6223    -  protein_bind   lac operator: The lac repressor binds to the lac operator to inhibit transcription in E. coli. This inhibition can be relieved by adding lactose or isopropyl-β-D-thiogalactopyranoside (IPTG). lac repressor encoded by lacI
   6231..6261    -  promoter       lac promoter: promoter for the E. coli lac operon
   6276..6297    -  protein_bind   CAP binding site: CAP binding activates transcription in the presence of cAMP. E. coli catabolite activator protein
   6310..6402    -  CDS            lacI (fragment): lac repressor; lacI; The lac repressor binds to the lac operator to inhibit transcription in E. coli. This inhibition can be relieved by adding lactose or isopropyl-β-D-thiogalactopyranoside (IPTG).
   6585..7173    -  rep_origin     ori: high-copy-number ColE1/pMB1/pBR322/pUC origin of replication
   7344..8204    -  CDS            AmpR: β-lactamase; bla; confers resistance to ampicillin, carbenicillin, and related antibiotics
   8205..8309    -  promoter       AmpR promoter: bla
   8362..8790    -  rep_origin     f1 ori (sequence partly withheld): f1 bacteriophage origin of replication; arrow indicates direction of (+) strand synthesis
   8795..8950    -  CDS            lacZα (fragment): LacZα fragment of β-galactosidase; lacZ fragment
   8958..8976    +  promoter       T7 promoter: promoter for bacteriophage T7 RNA polymerase
>Addgene plasmid #190271 | pRps9-WT-IRES-GFP-HygR | addgene full sequence | sequence record 374754 | Addgene NGS Result
GGGCGCGCCAGCCCGGGCTGGCCGGCCTGCGATCGCTGATATCGTCGCGACGAATTCACTCGACATTGAT
TATTGACTAGTTATTAATAGTAATCAATTACGGGGTCATTAGTTCATAGCCCATATATGGAGTTCCGCGT
TACATAACTTACGGTAAATGGCCCGCCTGGCTGACCGCCCAACGACCCCCGCCCATTGACGTCAATAATG
ACGTATGTTCCCATAGTAACGCCAATAGGGACTTTCCATTGACGTCAATGGGTGGAGTATTTACGGTAAA
CTGCCCACTTGGCAGTACATCAAGTGTATCATATGCCAAGTACGCCCCCTATTGACGTCAATGACGGTAA
ATGGCCCGCCTGGCATTATGCCCAGTACATGACCTTATGGGACTTTCCTACTTGGCAGTACATCTACGTA
TTAGTCATCGCTATTACCATGGTCGAGGTGAGCCCCACGTTCTGCTTCACTCTCCCCATCTCCCCCCCCT
CCCCACCCCCAATTTTGTATTTATTTATTTTTTAATTATTTTGTGCAGCGATGGGGGCGGGGGGGGGGGG
GGGCGCGCGCCAGGSGGGGSGGGGSGGGGSGRGGGGSGGGGSGGGGSGAGGCGGAGAGGTGCGGCGGCAG
CCAATCAGAGCGGCGCGCTCCGAAAGTTTCCTTTTATGGCGAGGCGGCGGCGGCGGCGGCCCTATAAAAA
GCGAAGCGCGCGGCGGGCGGGAGTCGCTGCGCGCTGCCTTCGCCCCGTGCCCCGCTCCGCCGCCGCCTCG
CGCCGCCCGCCCCGGCTCTGACTGACCGCGTTACTCCCACAGGTGAGCGGGCGGGACGGCCCTTCTCCTC
CGGGCTGTAATTAGCGCTTGGTTTAATGACGGCTTGTTTCTTTTCTGTGGCTGCGTGAAAGCCTTGAGGG
GCTCCGGGAGGGCCCTTTGTGCGGGGGGAGCGGCTCGGGGGGTGCGTGCGTGTGTGTGTGCGTGGGGAGC
GCCGCGTGCGGCTCCGCGCTGCCCGGCGGCTGTGAGCGCTGCGGGCGCGGCGCGGGGCTTTGTGCGCTCC
GCAGTGTGCGCGAGGGGAGCGCGGCCGGGGGCGGTGCCCCGCGGTGCGGGGGGGGCTGCGAGGGGAACAA
AGGCTGCGTGCGGGGTGTGTGCGTGGGGGGGTGAGCAGGGGGTGTGGGCGCGTCGGTCGGGCTGCAACCC
CCCCTGCACCCCCCTCCCCGAGTTGCTGAGCACGGCCCGGCTTCGGGTGCGGGGCTCCGTACGGGGCGTG
GCGCGGGGCTCGCCGTGCCGGGCGGGGGGTGGCGGCAGGTGGGGGTGCCGGGCGGGGCGGGGCCGCCTCG
GGCCGGGGAGGGCTCGGGGGAGGGGCGCGGCGGCCCCCGGAGCGCCGGCGGCTGTCGAGGCGCGGCGAGC
CGCAGCCATTGCCTTTTATGGTAATCGTGCGAGAGGGCGCAGGGACTTCCTTTGTCCCAAATCTGTGCGG
AGCCGAAATCTGGGAGGCGCCGCCGCACCCCCTCTAGCGGGCGCGGGGCGAAGCGGTGCGGCGCCGGCAG
GAAGGAAATGGGCGGGGAGGGCCTTCGTGCGTCGCCGCGCCGCCGTCCCCTTCTCCCTCTCCAGCCTCGG
GGCTGTCCGCGGGGGGACGGCTGCCTTCGGGGGGGACGGGGCAGGGCGGGGTTCGGCTTCTGGCGTGTGA
CCGGCGGCTCTAGAGCCTCTGCTAACCATGTTCATGCCTTCTTCTTTTTCCTACAGCTCCTGGGCAACGT
GCTGGTTATTGTGCTGTCTCATCATTTTGGCAAAGAATTCACCGATCAGAAGCTTCGTTAACTGAGCTCA
GGATCCTCCTAGGATACC
[582 nt withheld, positions 1839-2420]
TAACTCGAGGGCCGGCGCGCCGCGGCCGCTACGTAAATTCCGCCCCCCCCCCTCTCCCTCCCCCCCCCCT
AACGTTACTGGCCGAAGCCGCTTGGAATAAGGCCGGTGTGCGTTTGTCTATATGTTATTTTCCACCATAT
TGCCGTCTTTTGGCAATGTGAGGGCCCGGAAACCTGGCCCTGTCTTCTTGACGAGCATTCCTAGGGGTCT
TTCCCCTCTCGCCAAAGGAATGCAAGGTCTGTTGAATGTCGTGAAGGAAGCAGTTCCTCTGGAAGCTTCT
TGAAGACAAACAACGTCTGTAGCGACCCTTTGCAGGCAGCGGAACCCCCCACCTGGCGACAGGTGCCTCT
GCGGCCAAAAGCCACGTGTATAAGATACACCTGCAAAGGCGGCACAACCCCAGTGCCACGTTGTGAGTTG
GATAGTTGTGGAAAGAGTCAAATGGCTCTCCTCAAGCGTATTCAACAAGGGGCTGAAGGATGCCCAGAAG
GTACCCCATTGTATGGGATCTGATCTGGGGCCTCGGTGCACATGCTTTACATGTGTTTAGTCGAGGTTAA
AAAAACGTCTAGGCCCCCCGAACCACGGGGACGTGGTTTTCCTTTGAAAAACACGATGATAATATGGCCA
CAACCATGGTGAGCAAGGGCGAGGAGCTGTTCACCGGGGTGGTGCCCATCCTGGTCGAGCTGGACGGCGA
CGTAAACGGCCACAAGTTCAGCGTGTCCGGCGAGGGCGAGGGCGATGCCACCTACGGCAAGCTGACCCTG
AAGTTCATCTGCACCACCGGCAAGCTGCCCGTGCCCTGGCCCACCCTCGTGACCACCCTGACCTACGGCG
TGCAGTGCTTCAGCCGCTACCCCGACCACATGAAGCAGCACGACTTCTTCAAGTCCGCCATGCCCGAAGG
CTACGTCCAGGAGCGCACCATCTTCTTCAAGGACGACGGCAACTACAAGACCCGCGCCGAGGTGAAGTTC
GAGGGCGACACCCTGGCGAACCGCATCGAGCTGAAGGGCATCGACTTCAAGGAGGACGGCAACATCCTGG
GGCACAAGCTGGAGTACAACTACAACAGCCACAACGTCTATATCATGGCCGACAAGCAGAAGAACGGCAT
CAAGGTGAACTTCAAGATCCGCCACAACATCGAGGACGGCAGCGTGCAGCTCGCCGACCACTACCAGCAG
AACACCCCCATCGGCGACGGCCCCGTGCTGCTGCCCGACAACCACTACCTGAGCACCCAGTCCGCCCTGA
GCAAAGACCCCAACGAGAAGCGCGATCACATGGTCCTGCTGGAGTTCGTGACCGCCGCCGGGATCACTCT
CGGCATGGACGAGCTGTACAAGTAAAGCGCCTGTACAGTGGTCGACGATTCGATAAGCTTGATGGGTGGC
ATCCCTGTGACCCCTCCCCAGTGCCTCTCCTGGCCCTGGAAGTTGCCACTCCAGTGCCCACCAGCCTTGT
CCTAATAAAATTAAGTTGCATCATTTTGTCTGACTAGGTGTCCTTCTATAATATTATGGGGTGGAGGGGG
GTGGTATGGAGCAAGGGGCAAGTTGGGAAGACAACCTGTAGGGCCTGCGGGGTCTATTGGGAACCAAGCT
GGAGTGCAGTGGCACAATCTTGGCTCACTGCAATCTCCGCCTCCTGGGTTCAAGCGATTCTCCTGCCTCA
GCCTCCCGAGTTGTTGGGATTCCAGGCATGCATGACCAGGCTCAGCTAATTTTTGTTTTTTTGGTAGAGA
CGGGGTTTCACCATATTGGCCAGGCTGGTCTCCAACTCCTAATCTCAGGTGATCTACCCACCTTGGCCTC
CCAAATTGCTGGGATTACAGGCGTGAACCACTGCTCCCTTCCCTGTCCTTCTGATTTTAAAATAACTATA
CCAGCAGGAGGACGTCCAGACACAGCATAGGCTACCTGGCCATGCCCAACCGGTGGGACATTTGAGTTGC
TTGCTTGGCACTGTCCTCTCATGCGTTGGGTCCACTCAGTAGATGCCTGTTGAATTCCTGCAGCCCCCTA
CCTGCAGGTACGCGTAGGAGCTGACTGGGTTGAAGGCTCTCAAGGGCATCGGTCGACAGCATCTAGTTCG
AACACACAAAAAACCAACACACAGATGTAATGAAAATAAAGATATTTTATTGCGGCCATGACCGGTTCTA
GAGTTTAAACTCGACCTACCTCCTTAGCGCGCGGTCGTGTACTGGGCCGGCGGTTGCCGCTGTCGGCCAG
CACCTCGACGCAGCCGTCGGTCCATACGGCTGCGCTCCGGCGAGCGATTTGTGTGCGACCGACGGTGCCG
GCCCCGCTGCGGACGATGGCATCGCAGCGGCCTTGAGCCCAGGCAGCATCGTCGAAGTTGCCGTCCACGA
GGCTCTGGTAGAGCTGATCCAGGCCGATGCGCAGCATGTAGGCTCGCAGACGAGGGCTGCCGGCCAGCTC
GGGATGCCGGCGCTCGAAGTAGCGAGTCTGCTGCTCCATGCAAGCCAGCCAGGGCCGCCAGAAGAAGATG
TTGGCCACCTCGTACTGACTGTCCCCGAACATAGCTTCGGACCAGTCGATTACGGCGGTGATGCGGCCGT
TGTCGGTCAGGACGTTGTTGCTGCCGAAGTCGGCATGGACGAGGTGGCGCACCTCGGGACAGTCTTCGGC
CCACAGCATCAGTTCGTCCAGGGCTTGAGCTACGCTGGCGGACACGGTGTCGTCCATCACGGTCTGCCAG
TGGTAGACATGGGGATCAGCAATGGCGCAAATGAAATCCCGCCAGGTTGTGTACTGGCCGATGCCTTGGG
GCCCGAATGGGCCGAAGCCGCTGGTTTGACTGAGGTCGGCGGCGGCAATAGCATCCATAGCTTCGGCGAC
AGGCTGTAACACAGCAGGCAGCTCTGTTTCGGGGAGGTCTTGGAGAGTAACGCCTTGGGCGCGTCTACTG
ATGCAGTATGTCAGGCTCTCGCTGAACTCGCCGATGTCCAACACTTCGGGGATGGGTAGTGCAGCGCTGG
CGAAGTGGCGGTACACGTAGCGGTCTTTGTAGAAGCCATCAGCGCAGCTATTCACCCGCAGTACATAGCC
GCGTCCGCCGACATCGAAGCTGAAGGCTCGGCTCTCTTCGCCCTCCGACAACTGCATCAGGTCGCTCACA
CTGTCGAACTTCTCGATGAGAAATTTTTCAACGCTGGTAGCGGTGAGTTCGGGCTTCTTCATGGTGGCGC
TAGTGTCAGAAGAATCGAGCTTTTTGCAAAAGCCTAGGCCTCCAAAAAAGCCTCCTCACTACTTCTGGAA
TAGCTCAGAGGCAGAGGCGGCCTCGGCCTCTGCATAAATAAAAAAAATTAGTCAGCCATGGGGCGGAGAA
TGGGCGGAACTGGGCGGAGTTAGGGGCGGGATGGGCGGAGTTAGGGGCGGGACTATGGTTGCTGACTAAT
TGAGATGCATGCTTTGCATACTTCTGCCTGCTGGGGAGCCTGGGGACTTTCCACACCTGGTTGCTGACTA
ATTGAGATGCATGCTTTGCATACTTCTGCCTGCTGGGGAGCCTGGGGACTTTCCACACCCTAACTGACAC
ACATTCCACAGCTGGTTCTTTCCGCCTCAGAAGGTAGCTAACCAAGTTCCTCTTTCAGAGGTTATTTCAG
GCCATGGTGCTGCGCAGATCAGCGGAAGAGCGCCCAATACGCGTCGTTTAAACTCACGTGGTTAATTAAT
CCAGCTTTTGTTCCCTTTAGTGAGGGTTAATTGCGCGCTTGGCGTAATCATGGTCATAGCTGTTTCCTGT
GTGAAATTGTTATCCGCTCACAATTCCACACAACATACGAGCCGGAAGCATAAAGTGTAAAGCCTGGGGT
GCCTAATGAGTGAGCTAACTCACATTAATTGCGTTGCGCTCACTGCCCGCTTTCCAGTCGGGAAACCTGT
CGTGCCAGCTGCATTAATGAATCGGCCAACGCGCGGGGAGAGGCGGTTTGCGTATTGGGCGCTCTTCCGC
TTCCTCGCTCACTGACTCGCTGCGCTCGGTCGTTCGGCTGCGGCGAGCGGTATCAGCTCACTCAAAGGCG
GTAATACGGTTATCCACAGAATCAGGGGATAACGCAGGAAAGAACATGTGAGCAAAAGGCCAGCAAAAGG
CCAGGAACCGTAAAAAGGCCGCGTTGCTGGCGTTTTTCCATAGGCTCCGCCCCCCTGACGAGCATCACAA
AAATCGACGCTCAAGTCAGAGGTGGCGAAACCCGACAGGACTATAAAGATACCAGGCGTTTCCCCCTGGA
AGCTCCCTCGTGCGCTCTCCTGTTCCGACCCTGCCGCTTACCGGATACCTGTCCGCCTTTCTCCCTTCGG
GAAGCGTGGCGCTTTCTCATAGCTCACGCTGTAGGTATCTCAGTTCGGTGTAGGTCGTTCGCTCCAAGCT
GGGCTGTGTGCACGAACCCCCCGTTCAGCCCGACCGCTGCGCCTTATCCGGTAACTATCGTCTTGAGTCC
AACCCGGTAAGACACGACTTATCGCCACTGGCAGCAGCCACTGGTAACAGGATTAGCAGAGCGAGGTATG
TAGGCGGTGCTACAGAGTTCTTGAAGTGGTGGCCTAACTACGGCTACACTAGAAGAACAGTATTTGGTAT
CTGCGCTCTGCTGAAGCCAGTTACCTTCGGAAAAAGAGTTGGTAGCTCTTGATCCGGCAAACAAACCACC
GCTGGTAGCGGTGGTTTTTTTGTTTGCAAGCAGCAGATTACGCGCAGAAAAAAAGGATCTCAAGAAGATC
CTTTGATCTTTTCTACGGGGTCTGACGCTCAGTGGAACGAAAACTCACGTTAAGGGATTTTGGTCATGAG
ATTATCAAAAAGGATCTTCACCTAGATCCTTTTAAATTAAAAATGAAGTTTTAAATCAATCTAAAGTATA
TATGAGTAAACTTGGTCTGACAGTTACCAATGCTTAATCAGTGAGGCACCTATCTCAGCGATCTGTCTAT
TTCGTTCATCCATAGTTGCCTGACTCCCCGTCGTGTAGATAACTACGATACGGGAGGGCTTACCATCTGG
CCCCAGTGCTGCAATGATACCGCGAGACCCACGCTCACCGGCTCCAGATTTATCAGCAATAAACCAGCCA
GCCGGAAGGGCCGAGCGCAGAAGTGGTCCTGCAACTTTATCCGCCTCCATCCAGTCTATTAATTGTTGCC
GGGAAGCTAGAGTAAGTAGTTCGCCAGTTAATAGTTTGCGCAACGTTGTTGCCATTGCTACAGGCATCGT
GGTGTCACGCTCGTCGTTTGGTATGGCTTCATTCAGCTCCGGTTCCCAACGATCAAGGCGAGTTACATGA
TCCCCCATGTTGTGCAAAAAAGCGGTTAGCTCCTTCGGTCCTCCGATCGTTGTCAGAAGTAAGTTGGCCG
CAGTGTTATCACTCATGGTTATGGCAGCACTGCATAATTCTCTTACTGTCATGCCATCCGTAAGATGCTT
TTCTGTGACTGGTGAGTACTCAACCAAGTCATTCTGAGAATAGTGTATGCGGCGACCGAGTTGCTCTTGC
CCGGCGTCAATACGGGATAATACCGCGCCACATAGCAGAACTTTAAAAGTGCTCATCATTGGAAAACGTT
CTTCGGGGCGAAAACTCTCAAGGATCTTACCGCTGTTGAGATCCAGTTCGATGTAACCCACTCGTGCACC
CAACTGATCTTCAGCATCTTTTACTTTCACCAGCGTTTCTGGGTGAGCAAAAACAGGAAGGCAAAATGCC
GCAAAAAAGGGAATAAGGGCGACACGGAAATGTTGAATACTCATACTCTTCCTTTTTCAATATTATTGAA
GCATTTATCAGGGTTATTGTCTCATGAGCGGATACATATTTGAATGTATTTAGAAAAATAAACAAATAGG
GGTTCCGCGCACATTTCCCCGAAAAGTGCCACCTAAATTGTAAGCGTTAATATTTTGTTAAAATTCGCGT
TAAATTTTTGTTAAATCAGCTCATTTTTTAACCAATAGGCCGAAATCGGCAAAATCCCTTATAAATCAAA
AGAATAGACCGAGATAGGGT
[37 nt withheld, positions 8461-8497]
AAAGAACGTGGACTCCAACGTCAAAGG
[49 nt withheld, positions 8525-8573]
T
[91 nt withheld, positions 8575-8665]
G
[124 nt withheld, positions 8667-8790]
CCCATTCGCCATTCAGGCTGCGCAACTGTTGGGAAGGGCGATCGGTGCGGGCCTCTTCGCTATTACGCCA
GCTGGCGAAAGGGGGATGTGCTGCAAGGCGATTAAGTTGGGTAACGCCAGGGTTTTCCCAGTCACGACGT
TGTAAAACGACGGCCAGTGAGCGCGCGTAATACGACTCACTATAGGGCGAATTG
