Features (pLannotate 1.2.2; 22 found; start..end, strand, type, name):
     62..441     +  enhancer       CMV enhancer: human cytomegalovirus immediate early enhancer
    443..719     +  promoter       chicken β-actin promoter: No description available
    720..1736    +  intron         chimeric intron: chimera between introns from chicken β-actin and rabbit β-globin
   1740..1799    +  CDS            HBB (fragment): HBB_COLGU - Experimental evidence at transcript level: Swiss-Prot protein existence level 2. Involved in oxygen transport from the lung to the various peripheral tissues. From Colobus guereza (Mantled guereza) (Eastern black-and-white colobus monkey).
   1839..2420    +  CDS            RPS9 (sequence withheld): RS9_HUMAN - Experimental evidence at protein level: Swiss-Prot protein existence level 1. From Homo sapiens (Human).
   2457..3161    +  CDS            Katushka2S: Katushka2S is a basic (constitutively fluorescent) red fluorescent protein published in 2015, derived from Entacmaea quadricolor. It is reported to be a very rapidly-maturing dimer with moderate acid sensitivity.
   3199..3821    +  polyA_signal   hGH poly(A) signal: human growth hormone polyadenylation signal
   3851..3892    -  CDS            TcR (fragment): tetracycline efflux protein; tet; confers resistance to tetracycline
   3908..3956    -  polyA_signal   poly(A) signal: synthetic polyadenylation signal
   3980..5017    -  CDS            HygR: hygromycin B phosphotransferase confers resistance to hygromycin
   5048..5405    -  promoter       SV40 promoter: SV40 enhancer and early promoter
   5529..5547    -  promoter       T3 promoter: promoter for bacteriophage T3 RNA polymerase
   5592..5608    -  protein_bind   lac operator: The lac repressor binds to the lac operator to inhibit transcription in E. coli. This inhibition can be relieved by adding lactose or isopropyl-β-D-thiogalactopyranoside (IPTG). lac repressor encoded by lacI
   5616..5646    -  promoter       lac promoter: promoter for the E. coli lac operon
   5661..5682    -  protein_bind   CAP binding site: CAP binding activates transcription in the presence of cAMP. E. coli catabolite activator protein
   5695..5787    -  CDS            lacI (fragment): lac repressor; lacI; The lac repressor binds to the lac operator to inhibit transcription in E. coli. This inhibition can be relieved by adding lactose or isopropyl-β-D-thiogalactopyranoside (IPTG).
   5970..6558    -  rep_origin     ori: high-copy-number ColE1/pMB1/pBR322/pUC origin of replication
   6729..7589    -  CDS            AmpR: β-lactamase; bla; confers resistance to ampicillin, carbenicillin, and related antibiotics
   7590..7694    -  promoter       AmpR promoter: bla
   7747..8175    -  rep_origin     f1 ori (sequence partly withheld): f1 bacteriophage origin of replication; arrow indicates direction of (+) strand synthesis
   8180..8335    -  CDS            lacZα (fragment): LacZα fragment of β-galactosidase; lacZ fragment
   8343..8361    +  promoter       T7 promoter: promoter for bacteriophage T7 RNA polymerase
>Addgene plasmid #190271 | pRps9-WT-IRES-GFP-HygR Sequencing Result | analyzer sequence | sequence record 371890
GGGCGCGCCAGCCCGGGCTGGCCGGCCTGCGATCGCTGATATCGTCGCGACGAATTCACTCGACATTGAT
TATTGACTAGTTATTAATAGTAATCAATTACGGGGTCATTAGTTCATAGCCCATATATGGAGTTCCGCGT
TACATAACTTACGGTAAATGGCCCGCCTGGCTGACCGCCCAACGACCCCCGCCCATTGACGTCAATAATG
ACGTATGTTCCCATAGTAACGCCAATAGGGACTTTCCATTGACGTCAATGGGTGGAGTATTTACGGTAAA
CTGCCCACTTGGCAGTACATCAAGTGTATCATATGCCAAGTACGCCCCCTATTGACGTCAATGACGGTAA
ATGGCCCGCCTGGCATTATGCCCAGTACATGACCTTATGGGACTTTCCTACTTGGCAGTACATCTACGTA
TTAGTCATCGCTATTACCATGGTCGAGGTGAGCCCCACGTTCTGCTTCACTCTCCCCATCTCCCCCCCCT
CCCCACCCCCAATTTTGTATTTATTTATTTTTTAATTATTTTGTGCAGCGATGGGGGCGGGGGGGGGGGG
GGGCGCGCGCCRGGCGGGGCGGGGSGGGGCGRGGGGCGGGGCGGGGCGAGGCGGAGAGGTGCGGCGGCAG
CCAATCAGAGCGGCGCGCTCCGAAAGTTTCCTTTTATGGCGAGGCGGCGGCGGCGGCGGCCCTATAAAAA
GCGAAGCGCGCGGCGGGCGGGAGTCGCTGCGCGCTGCCTTCGCCCCGTGCCCCGCTCCGCCGCCGCCTCG
CGCCGCCCGCCCCGGCTCTGACTGACCGCGTTACTCCCACAGGTGAGCGGGCGGGACGGCCCTTCTCCTC
CGGGCTGTAATTAGCGCTTGGTTTAATGACGGCTTGTTTCTTTTCTGTGGCTGCGTGAAAGCCTTGAGGG
GCTCCGGGAGGGCCCTTTGTGCGGGGGGAGCGGCTCGGGGGGTGCGTGCGTGTGTGTGTGCGTGGGGAGC
GCCGCGTGCGGCTCCGCGCTGCCCGGCGGCTGTGAGCGCTGCGGGCGCGGCGCGGGGCTTTGTGCGCTCC
GCAGTGTGCGCGAGGGGAGCGCGGCCGGGGGCGGTGCCCCGCGGTGCGGGGGGGGCTGCGAGGGGAACAA
AGGCTGCGTGCGGGGTGTGTGCGTGGGGGGGTGAGCAGGGGGTGTGGGCGCGTCGGTCGGGCTGCAACCC
CCCCTGCACCCCCCTCCCCGAGTTGCTGAGCACGGCCCGGCTTCGGGTGCGGGGCTCCGTACGGGGCGTG
GCGCGGGGCTCGCCGTGCCGGGCGGGGGGTGGCGGCAGGTGGGGGTGCCGGGCGGGGCGGGGCCGCCTCG
GGCCGGGGRGGGCTCGGGGGRGGGGCGCGGCGGCCCCCGGAGCGCCGGCGGCTGTCGAGGCGCGGCGAGC
CGCAGCCATTGCCTTTTATGGTAATCGTGCGAGAGGGCGCAGGGACTTCCTTTGTCCCAAATCTGTGCGG
AGCCGAAATCTGGGAGGCGCCGCCGCACCCCCTCTAGCGGGCGCGGGGCGAAGCGGTGCGGCGCCGGCAG
GAAGGAAATGGGCGGGGAGGGCCTTCGTGCGTCGCCGCGCCGCCGTCCCCTTCTCCCTCTCCAGCCTCGG
GGCTGTCCGCGGGGGGACGGCTGCCTTCGGGGGGGACGGGGCAGGGCGGGGTTCGGCTTCTGGCGTGTGA
CCGGCGGCTCTAGAGCCTCTGCTAACCATGTTCATGCCTTCTTCTTTTTCCTACAGCTCCTGGGCAACGT
GCTGGTTATTGTGCTGTCTCATCATTTTGGCAAAGAATTCACCGATCAGAAGCTTCGTTAACTGAGCTCA
GGATCCTCCTAGGATACC
[582 nt withheld, positions 1839-2420]
GGAGAACAAAAACTCATCTCAGAAGAGGATCTGGGAATGGTGGGTGAGGATAGCGTGCTGATCACCGAGA
ACATGCACATGAAACTGTACATGGAGGGCACCGTGAACGACCACCACTTCAAGTGCACATCCGAGGGCGA
AGGCAAGCCCTACGAGGGCACCCAGACCATGAAGATCAAGGTGGTCGAGGGCGGCCCTCTCCCCTTCGCC
TTCGACATCCTGGCTACCAGCTTCATGTACGGCAGCAAAACCTTTATCAACCACACCCAGGGCATCCCCG
ACTTCTTTAAGCAGTCCTTCCCTGAGGGCTTCACATGGGAGAGGATCACCACATACGAAGACGGGGGCGT
GCTGACCGCTACCCAGGACACCAGCCTCCAGAACGGCTGCCTCATCTACAACGTCAAGATCAACGGGGTG
AACTTCCCATCCAACGGCCCTGTGATGCAGAAGAAAACACTCGGCTGGGAGGCCAGCACCGAGATGCTGT
ACCCCGCTGACAGCGGCCTGAGAGGCCATAGCCAGATGGCCCTGAAGCTCGTGGGCGGGGGCTACCTGCA
CTGCTCCCTCAAGACCACATACAGATCCAAGAAACCCGCTAAGAACCTCAAGATGCCCGGCTTCTACTTC
GTGGACAGGAGACTGGAAAGAATCAAGGAGGCCGACAAAGAGACCTACGTCGAGCAGCACGAGATGGCTG
TGGCCAGGTACTGCGACCTGCCTAGCAAACTGGGGCACAGCCGATGCGGCCGCTGATAACTCGAGCGATA
AGCTTGATGGGTGGCATCCCTGTGACCCCTCCCCAGTGCCTCTCCTGGCCCTGGAAGTTGCCACTCCAGT
GCCCACCAGCCTTGTCCTAATAAAATTAAGTTGCATCATTTTGTCTGACTAGGTGTCCTTCTATAATATT
ATGGGGTGGAGGGGGGTGGTATGGAGCAAGGGGCAAGTTGGGAAGACAACCTGTAGGGCCTGCGGGGTCT
ATTGGGAACCAAGCTGGAGTGCAGTGGCACAATCTTGGCTCACTGCAATCTCCGCCTCCTGGGTTCAAGC
GATTCTCCTGCCTCAGCCTCCCGAGTTGTTGGGATTCCAGGCATGCATGACCAGGCTCAGCTAATTTTTG
TTTTTTTGGTAGAGACGGGGTTTCACCATATTGGCCAGGCTGGTCTCCAACTCCTAATCTCAGGTGATCT
ACCCACCTTGGCCTCCCAAATTGCTGGGATTACAGGCGTGAACCACTGCTCCCTTCCCTGTCCTTCTGAT
TTTAAAATAACTATACCAGCAGGAGGACGTCCAGACACAGCATAGGCTACCTGGCCATGCCCAACCGGTG
GGACATTTGAGTTGCTTGCTTGGCACTGTCCTCTCATGCGTTGGGTCCACTCAGTAGATGCCTGTTGAAT
TCCTGCAGCCCCCTACCTGCAGGTACGCGTAGGAGCTGACTGGGTTGAAGGCTCTCAAGGGCATCGGTCG
ACAGCATCTAGTTCGAACACACAAAAAACCAACACACAGATGTAATGAAAATAAAGATATTTTATTGCGG
CCATGACCGGTTCTAGAGTTTAAACTCGACCTACCTCCTTAGCGCGCGGTCGTGTACTGGGCCGGCGGTT
GCCGCTGTCGGCCAGCACCTCGACGCAGCCGTCGGTCCATACGGCTGCGCTCCGGCGAGCGATTTGTGTG
CGACCGACGGTGCCGGCCCCGCTGCGGACGATGGCATCGCAGCGGCCTTGAGCCCAGGCAGCATCGTCGA
AGTTGCCGTCCACGAGGCTCTGGTAGAGCTGATCCAGGCCGATGCGCAGCATGTAGGCTCGCAGACGAGG
GCTGCCGGCCAGCTCGGGATGCCGGCGCTCGAAGTAGCGAGTCTGCTGCTCCATGCAAGCCAGCCAGGGC
CGCCAGAAGAAGATGTTGGCCACCTCGTACTGACTGTCCCCGAACATAGCTTCGGACCAGTCGATTACGG
CGGTGATGCGGCCGTTGTCGGTCAGGACGTTGTTGCTGCCGAAGTCGGCATGGACGAGGTGGCGCACCTC
GGGACAGTCTTCGGCCCACAGCATCAGTTCGTCCAGGGCTTGAGCTACGCTGGCGGACACGGTGTCGTCC
ATCACGGTCTGCCAGTGGTAGACATGGGGATCAGCAATGGCGCAAATGAAATCCCGCCAGGTTGTGTACT
GGCCGATGCCTTGGGGCCCGAATGGGCCGAAGCCGCTGGTTTGACTGAGGTCGGCGGCGGCAATAGCATC
CATAGCTTCGGCGACAGGCTGTAACACAGCAGGCAGCTCTGTTTCGGGGAGGTCTTGGAGAGTAACGCCT
TGGGCGCGTCTACTGATGCAGTATGTCAGGCTCTCGCTGAACTCGCCGATGTCCAACACTTCGGGGATGG
GTAGTGCAGCGCTGGCGAAGTGGCGGTACACGTAGCGGTCTTTGTAGAAGCCATCAGCGCAGCTATTCAC
CCGCAGTACATAGCCGCGTCCGCCGACATCGAAGCTGAAGGCTCGGCTCTCTTCGCCCTCCGACAACTGC
ATCAGGTCGCTCACACTGTCGAACTTCTCGATGAGAAATTTTTCAACGCTGGTAGCGGTGAGTTCGGGCT
TCTTCATGGTGGCGCTAGTGTCAGAAGAATCGAGCTTTTTGCAAAAGCCTAGGCCTCCAAAAAAGCCTCC
TCACTACTTCTGGAATAGCTCAGAGGCAGAGGCGGCCTCGGCCTCTGCATAAATAAAAAAAATTAGTCAG
CCATGGGGCGGAGAATGGGCGGAACTGGGCGGAGTTAGGGGCGGGATGGGCGGAGTTAGGGGCGGGACTA
TGGTTGCTGACTAATTGAGATGCATGCTTTGCATACTTCTGCCTGCTGGGGAGCCTGGGGACTTTCCACA
CCTGGTTGCTGACTAATTGAGATGCATGCTTTGCATACTTCTGCCTGCTGGGGAGCCTGGGGACTTTCCA
CACCCTAACTGACACACATTCCACAGCTGGTTCTTTCCGCCTCAGAAGGTAGCTAACCAAGTTCCTCTTT
CAGAGGTTATTTCAGGCCATGGTGCTGCGCAGATCAGCGGAAGAGCGCCCAATACGCGTCGTTTAAACTC
ACGTGGTTAATTAATCCAGCTTTTGTTCCCTTTAGTGAGGGTTAATTGCGCGCTTGGCGTAATCATGGTC
ATAGCTGTTTCCTGTGTGAAATTGTTATCCGCTCACAATTCCACACAACATACGAGCCGGAAGCATAAAG
TGTAAAGCCTGGGGTGCCTAATGAGTGAGCTAACTCACATTAATTGCGTTGCGCTCACTGCCCGCTTTCC
AGTCGGGAAACCTGTCGTGCCAGCTGCATTAATGAATCGGCCAACGCGCGGGGAGAGGCGGTTTGCGTAT
TGGGCGCTCTTCCGCTTCCTCGCTCACTGACTCGCTGCGCTCGGTCGTTCGGCTGCGGCGAGCGGTATCA
GCTCACTCAAAGGCGGTAATACGGTTATCCACAGAATCAGGGGATAACGCAGGAAAGAACATGTGAGCAA
AAGGCCAGCAAAAGGCCAGGAACCGTAAAAAGGCCGCGTTGCTGGCGTTTTTCCATAGGCTCCGCCCCCC
TGACGAGCATCACAAAAATCGACGCTCAAGTCAGAGGTGGCGAAACCCGACAGGACTATAAAGATACCAG
GCGTTTCCCCCTGGAAGCTCCCTCGTGCGCTCTCCTGTTCCGACCCTGCCGCTTACCGGATACCTGTCCG
CCTTTCTCCCTTCGGGAAGCGTGGCGCTTTCTCATAGCTCACGCTGTAGGTATCTCAGTTCGGTGTAGGT
CGTTCGCTCCAAGCTGGGCTGTGTGCACGAACCCCCCGTTCAGCCCGACCGCTGCGCCTTATCCGGTAAC
TATCGTCTTGAGTCCAACCCGGTAAGACACGACTTATCGCCACTGGCAGCAGCCACTGGTAACAGGATTA
GCAGAGCGAGGTATGTAGGCGGTGCTACAGAGTTCTTGAAGTGGTGGCCTAACTACGGCTACACTAGAAG
AACAGTATTTGGTATCTGCGCTCTGCTGAAGCCAGTTACCTTCGGAAAAAGAGTTGGTAGCTCTTGATCC
GGCAAACAAACCACCGCTGGTAGCGGTGGTTTTTTTGTTTGCAAGCAGCAGATTACGCGCAGAAAAAAAG
GATCTCAAGAAGATCCTTTGATCTTTTCTACGGGGTCTGACGCTCAGTGGAACGAAAACTCACGTTAAGG
GATTTTGGTCATGAGATTATCAAAAAGGATCTTCACCTAGATCCTTTTAAATTAAAAATGAAGTTTTAAA
TCAATCTAAAGTATATATGAGTAAACTTGGTCTGACAGTTACCAATGCTTAATCAGTGAGGCACCTATCT
CAGCGATCTGTCTATTTCGTTCATCCATAGTTGCCTGACTCCCCGTCGTGTAGATAACTACGATACGGGA
GGGCTTACCATCTGGCCCCAGTGCTGCAATGATACCGCGAGACCCACGCTCACCGGCTCCAGATTTATCA
GCAATAAACCAGCCAGCCGGAAGGGCCGAGCGCAGAAGTGGTCCTGCAACTTTATCCGCCTCCATCCAGT
CTATTAATTGTTGCCGGGAAGCTAGAGTAAGTAGTTCGCCAGTTAATAGTTTGCGCAACGTTGTTGCCAT
TGCTACAGGCATCGTGGTGTCACGCTCGTCGTTTGGTATGGCTTCATTCAGCTCCGGTTCCCAACGATCA
AGGCGAGTTACATGATCCCCCATGTTGTGCAAAAAAGCGGTTAGCTCCTTCGGTCCTCCGATCGTTGTCA
GAAGTAAGTTGGCCGCAGTGTTATCACTCATGGTTATGGCAGCACTGCATAATTCTCTTACTGTCATGCC
ATCCGTAAGATGCTTTTCTGTGACTGGTGAGTACTCAACCAAGTCATTCTGAGAATAGTGTATGCGGCGA
CCGAGTTGCTCTTGCCCGGCGTCAATACGGGATAATACCGCGCCACATAGCAGAACTTTAAAAGTGCTCA
TCATTGGAAAACGTTCTTCGGGGCGAAAACTCTCAAGGATCTTACCGCTGTTGAGATCCAGTTCGATGTA
ACCCACTCGTGCACCCAACTGATCTTCAGCATCTTTTACTTTCACCAGCGTTTCTGGGTGAGCAAAAACA
GGAAGGCAAAATGCCGCAAAAAAGGGAATAAGGGCGACACGGAAATGTTGAATACTCATACTCTTCCTTT
TTCAATATTATTGAAGCATTTATCAGGGTTATTGTCTCATGAGCGGATACATATTTGAATGTATTTAGAA
AAATAAACAAATAGGGGTTCCGCGCACATTTCCCCGAAAAGTGCCACCTAAATTGTAAGCGTTAATATTT
TGTTAAAATTCGCGTTAAATTTTTGTTAAATCAGCTCATTTTTTAACCAATAGGCCGAAATCGGCAAAAT
CCCTTATAAATCAAAAGAATAGACCGAGATAGGGT
[37 nt withheld, positions 7846-7882]
AAAGAACGTGGACTCCAACGTCAAAGG
[49 nt withheld, positions 7910-7958]
T
[91 nt withheld, positions 7960-8050]
G
[124 nt withheld, positions 8052-8175]
CCCATTCGCCATTCAGGCTGCGCAACTGTTGGGAAGGGCGATCGGTGCGGGCCTCTTCGCTATTACGCCA
GCTGGCGAAAGGGGGATGTGCTGCAAGGCGATTAAGTTGGGTAACGCCAGGGTTTTCCCAGTCACGACGT
TGTAAAACGACGGCCAGTGAGCGCGCGTAATACGACTCACTATAGGGCGAATTG
